>Addgene plasmid #89387 | E1b-GFP-Tol2-Gateway dre SE-zic2a R | addgene full sequence | sequence record 175415 | Addgene NGS Result
ACAAGTTTGTACAAAAAAGCTGAACGAGAAACGTAAAATGATATAAATATCAATATATTAAATTAGATTT
TGCATAAAAAACAGACTACATAATACTGTAAAACACAACATATCCAGTCACTATGGCGGCCGCATTAGGC
ACCCCAGGCTTTACACTTTATGCTTCCGGCTCGTATAATGTGTGGATTTTGAGTTAGGATCCGTCGAGAT
TTTCAGGAGCTAAGGAAGCTAAAATGGAGAAAAAAATCACTGGATATACCACCGTTGATATATCCCAATG
GCATCGTAAAGAACATTTTGAGGCATTTCAGTCAGTTGCTCAATGTACCTATAACCAGACCGTTCAGCTG
GATATTACGGCCTTTTTAAAGACCGTAAAGAAAAATAAGCACAAGTTTTATCCGGCCTTTATTCACATTC
TTGCCCGCCTGATGAATGCTCATCCGGAATTCCGTATGGCAATGAAAGACGGTGAGCTGGTGATATGGGA
TAGTGTTCACCCTTGTTACACCGTTTTCCATGAGCAAACTGAAACGTTTTCATCGCTCTGGAGTGAATAC
CACGACGATTTCCGGCAGTTTCTACACATATATTCGCAAGATGTGGCGTGTTACGGTGAAAACCTGGCCT
ATTTCCCTAAAGGGTTTATTGAGAATATGTTTTTCGTCTCAGCCAATCCCTGGGTGAGTTTCACCAGTTT
TGATTTAAACGTGGCCAATATGGACAACTTCTTCGCCCCCGTTTTCACCATGGGCAAATATTATACGCAA
GGCGACAAGGTGCTGATGCCGCTGGCGATTCAGGTTCATCATGCCGTTTGTGATGGCTTCCATGTCGGCA
GAATGCTTAATGAATTACAACAGTACTGCGATGAGTGGCAGGGCGGGGCGTAAACGCGTGGATCCGGCTT
ACTAAAAGCCAGATAACAGTATGCGTATTTGCGCGCTGATTTTTGCGGTATAAGAATATATACTGATATG
TATACCCGAAGTATGTCAAAAAGAGGTATGCTATGAAGCAGCGTATTACAGTGACAGTTGACAGCGACAG
CTATCAGTTGCTCAAGGCATATATGATGTCAATATCTCCGGTCTGGTAAGCACAACCATGCAGAATGAAG
CCCGTCGTCTGCGTGCCGAACGCTGGAAAGCGGAAAATCAGGAAGGGATGGCTGAGGTCGCCCGGTTTAT
TGAAATGAACGGCTCTTTTGCTGACGAGAACAGGGGCTGGTGAAATGCAGTTTAAGGTTTACACCTATAA
AAGAGAGAGCCGTTATCGTCTGTTTGTGGATGTACAGAGTGATATTATTGACACGCCCGGGCGACGGATG
GTGATCCCCCTGGCCAGTGCACGTCTGCTGTCAGATAAAGTCTCCCGTGAACTTTACCCGGTGGTGCATA
TCGGGGATGAAAGCTGGCGCATGATGACCACCGATATGGCCAGTGTGCCGGTCTCCGTTATCGGGGAAGA
AGTGGCTGATCTCAGCCACCGCGAAAATGACATCAAAAACGCCATTAACCTGATGTTCTGGGGAATATAA
ATGTCAGGCTCCCTTATACACAGCCAGTCTGCAGGTCGACCATAGTGACTGGATATGTTGTGTTTTACAG
TATTATGTAGTCTGTTTTTTATGCAAAATCTAATTTAATATATTGATATTTATATCATTTTACGTTTCTC
GTTCAGCTTTCTTGTACAAAGTGGTGATATCAAGATCTGATTTCCAAAGTATCAAGTGACACAATTTGCT
ATAATAGCAATAAATTACATTTTAAAAATTATTTAAAATTATAATAATCTTTTGTTATTATTATTGAAAT
ATTACTATTCATTATATACAGTTCAAGTCAGAATTATTAGCCCCCCCTGTATATTTTTCCCCCAATTTTT
GTTTAATGGAATAAAGATTTTTTTCAACACATTTCTAAACATAATAATTTTAATAACTCATTTCTAATAG
CTAATTTATTTAAGACATTAGTATTTAGCTTAAAGGGCAATTTAATGGCATAACTATAGGTTAATTCAGT
TAATTAGGCAAGTTTGGGTATTTAGGCAAATCTTTGTATAATGATATGTTCTGTTGATAATCAAAAACAA
TATTGCTTGAGGGGGCTAATAACATAGACCTTAAAATGCTTTCTAAAAAAAACTGCTTTTATTCTAGCCG
AAATAAAACAAATAAGACTTTCTCCAGAAGAAAAAATATTATTGGAATACTGTCAAAAATTCCTTGCTCT
ATTAATCATAGTTTGGGAAATATTCGAAAAAGAAAAGAAGAAAATACTTAAACTGTATATAACATTTTTT
ATAAAAACAAAAATGTATACAATTTGTAATAGTTTTTATACCAATGATAGCCCATTTAAAAAAAAAATAA
AAGTCCATCTAAATCTATAAAACAGATAATATGTAAAGTTTTAGCATTAAAAATCAAGTGTAAAAAAAAC
TGTAAAATTGTCCATGAATCATAAGTGCTTGCTATTCAGTTTTGATCAAATACATGGAGCTAAGGTATGC
ATGTTATCAAACCAGTTGCCCTTGACGTTGCCCAGTTCACTCCAAAGAGGTACACTCCACACAATAATTT
AACCCTTCAAATATTAAATCACACATTGATTTATGTTGAATAAGGGTGCATGTTAATACATTGACCGATG
AACACATTGTATGGATCTCCTGATGAATCCTCCTTTCTCCTTCTCCCCCGTCCATTGATTGTCCACGCCA
CAAGCCCCAAGAGGAAGCTTATTTGGGGCCTGTCTGCAGCGTGAGGGTGTGTAAGGGAGCACAGGGTGGT
CCTGTGGGCCAGAGAGGGCAGCTAACTGGAGTAAACAGGACTCAGCAGGCTTAGTGTTTGTGTTTACTCT
GCTGGAGAGGAGGCCATTAGAGCAAACAGCCAGCGTTTCTTCACATGTTGCTGAAAATCACCCCAACCTT
CATTCACTCCTGTTTGGCACTATACTAACACCCAGCCAGTGTGCCCAGATGGCCCCGCTTTCCAGATCTC
TCACTGTTTCTGCCCTCTCTTCCCCTCCTTCCCTGTGCCGTGGCGTCATTAAAAGTGTCTGTGAGCGGGA
GGTGTCAAAAAAAGGGTGCCGAAAGAGAGAGAGCAGAAAACAATTTAGTGGCATTTAAAGATAAAGTCCT
CCCCCTATTTACATGGCCTATCTAATCCAATCTAGGCTGTGTCTGCATTTTTAATTTGCACATTCAAGCG
AGCTTCAGAGAGGAACCTAGGCTTAATTAGTTTAGTTATCTCCCCTCATGAATGGATAAAGTTCCCACAC
TGCTGGTGTTTCAGATGAAGACTAATTGGATTCTGAGGCCAAAAACAAAAGGAGAAATAAAAGAAACAAG
GGTTAGATAACAGAGGGAAGATTGAATTGATAAAGCGCAAGGAGAGTGAACTGTAGTCACAGCTAAGGAG
GGAGAAAAGTCCAGATTCCTGTTTGAGGTCAGATCTCTCGACTCTAGAGGGTATATAATGGATCCCATCG
CGTCTCAGCCTCACTTTGAGCTCCTCCACACGAATTTCGACCGATCCTGAGAACTTCAGGGTGAGTTTGG
GGACCCTTGATTGTTCTTTCTTTTTCGCTATTGTAAAATTCATGTTATATGGAGGGGGCAAAGTTTTCAG
GGTGTTGTTTAGAATGGGAAGATGTCCCTTGTATCACCATGGACCCTCATGATAATTTTGTTTCTTTCAC
TTTCTACTCTGTTGACAACCATTGTCTCCTCTTATTTTCTTTTCATTTTCTGTAACTTTTTCGTTAAACT
TTAGCTTGCATTTGTAACGAATTTTTAAATTCACTTTTGTTTATTTGTCAGATTGTAAGTACTTTCTCTA
ATCACTTTTTTTTCAAGGCAATCAGGGTATATTATATTGTACTTCAGCACAGTTTTAGAGAACAATTGTT
ATAATTAAATGATAAGGTAGAATATTTCTGCATATAAATTCTGGCTGGCGTGGAAATATTCTTATTGGTA
GAAACAACTACACCCTGGTCATCATCCTGCCTTTCTCTTTATGGTTACAATGATATACACTGTTTGAGAT
GAGGATAAAATACTCTGAGTCCAAACCGGGCCCCTCTGCTAACCATGTTCATGCCTTCTTCTCTTTCCTA
CAGCTCCTGGGCAACGTGCTGGTTGTTGTGCTGTCTCATCATTTTGGCAAAGAATTCCTCGACGGATCCA
CCGGTCGCCACCATGGTGAGCAAGGGCGAGGAGCTGTTCACCGGGGTGGTGCCCATCCTGGTCGAGCTGG
ACGGCGACGTAAACGGCCACAAGTTCAGCGTGTCCGGCGAGGGCGAGGGCGATGCCACCTACGGCAAGCT
GACCCTGAAGTTCATCTGCACCACCGGCAAGCTGCCCGTGCCCTGGCCCACCCTCGTGACCACCCTGACC
TACGGCGTGCAGTGCTTCAGCCGCTACCCCGACCACATGAAGCAGCACGACTTCTTCAAGTCCGCCATGC
CCGAAGGCTACGTCCAGGAGCGCACCATCTTCTTCAAGGACGACGGCAACTACAAGACCCGCGCCGAGGT
GAAGTTCGAGGGCGACACCCTGGTGAACCGCATCGAGCTGAAGGGCATCGACTTCAAGGAGGACGGCAAC
ATCCTGGGGCACAAGCTGGAGTACAACTACAACAGCCACAACGTCTATATCATGGCCGACAAGCAGAAGA
ACGGCATCAAGGTGAACTTCAAGATCCGCCACAACATCGAGGACGGCAGCGTGCAGCTCGCCGACCACTA
CCAGCAGAACACCCCCATCGGCGACGGCCCCGTGCTGCTGCCCGACAACCACTACCTGAGCACCCAGTCC
GCCCTGAGCAAAGACCCCAACGAGAAGCGCGATCACATGGTCCTGCTGGAGTTCGTGACCGCCGCCGGGA
TCACTCTCGGCATGGACGAGCTGTACAAGTAAAGCGGCCGCCACCGCGGTGGAGCTCGAATTAATTCATC
GATGATGATCCAGACATGATAAGATACATTGATGAGTTTGGACAAACCACAACTAGAATGCAGTGAAAAA
AATGCTTTATTTGTGAAATTTGTGATGCTATTGCTTTATTTGTAACCATTATAAGCTGCAATAAACAAGT
TAACAACAACAATTGCATTCATTTTATGTTTCAGGTTCAGGGGGAGGTGTGGGAGGTTTTTTAAAGCAAG
TAAAACCTCTACAAATGTGGTATGGCTGATTATGATCCTCTAGATCAGATCCGAAGATACGGCCACGGGT
GCTCTTGATCCTGTGGCTGATTTTGGACTGTGCTGCTCGCAGCTGCTGATGAATCACATACTTCCTCCAT
TTTCTTCCACTGATTGACTGTTATAATTTCCCTAATTTCCAGGTCAAGGTGCTGTGCATTGTGGTAATAG
ATGTGACATGACGTCACTTCCAAAGGACCAATGAACATGTCTGACCAATTTCATATAATGTGAAAACGAT
TTTCATAGGCAGAATAAATAACATTTAAATTAAACTGGGCATCAGCGCAATTCAATTGGTTTGGTAATAG
CAAGGGAAAATAGAATGAAGTGATCTCCAAAAAATAAGTACTTTTTGACTGTAAATAAAATTGTAAGGAG
TAAAAAGTACTTTTTTTTCTAAAAAAATGTAATTAAGTAAAAGTAAAAGTATTGATTTTTAATTGTACTC
AAGTAAAGTAAAAATCCCCAAAAATAATACTTAAGTACAGTAATCAAGTAAAATTACTCAAGTACTTTAC
ACCTCTGGTTCTTGACCCCCTACCTTCAGCAAGCCCAGCAGATCCACTAGTTCTAGAGCGGCCGCCACCG
CGGTGGAGCTCCAGCTTTTGTTCCCTTTAGTGAGGGTTAATTGCGCGCTTGGCGTAATCATGGTCATAGC
TGTTTCCTGTGTGAAATTGTTATCCGCTCACAATTCCACACAACATACGAGCCGGAAGCATAAAGTGTAA
AGCCTGGGGTGCCTAATGAGTGAGCTAACTCACATTAATTGCGTTGCGCTCACTGCCCGCTTTCCAGTCG
GGAAACCTGTCGTGCCAGCTGCATTAATGAATCGGCCAACGCGCGGGGAGAGGCGGTTTGCGTATTGGGC
GCTCTTCCGCTTCCTCGCTCACTGACTCGCTGCGCTCGGTCGTTCGGCTGCGGCGAGCGGTATCAGCTCA
CTCAAAGGCGGTAATACGGTTATCCACAGAATCAGGGGATAACGCAGGAAAGAACATGTGAGCAAAAGGC
CAGCAAAAGGCCAGGAACCGTAAAAAGGCCGCGTTGCTGGCGTTTTTCCATAGGCTCCGCCCCCCTGACG
AGCATCACAAAAATCGACGCTCAAGTCAGAGGTGGCGAAACCCGACAGGACTATAAAGATACCAGGCGTT
TCCCCCTGGAAGCTCCCTCGTGCGCTCTCCTGTTCCGACCCTGCCGCTTACCGGATACCTGTCCGCCTTT
CTCCCTTCGGGAAGCGTGGCGCTTTCTCATAGCTCACGCTGTAGGTATCTCAGTTCGGTGTAGGTCGTTC
GCTCCAAGCTGGGCTGTGTGCACGAACCCCCCGTTCAGCCCGACCGCTGCGCCTTATCCGGTAACTATCG
TCTTGAGTCCAACCCGGTAAGACACGACTTATCGCCACTGGCAGCAGCCACTGGTAACAGGATTAGCAGA
GCGAGGTATGTAGGCGGTGCTACAGAGTTCTTGAAGTGGTGGCCTAACTACGGCTACACTAGAAGAACAG
TATTTGGTATCTGCGCTCTGCTGAAGCCAGTTACCTTCGGAAAAAGAGTTGGTAGCTCTTGATCCGGCAA
ACAAACCACCGCTGGTAGCGGTGGTTTTTTTGTTTGCAAGCAGCAGATTACGCGCAGAAAAAAAGGATCT
CAAGAAGATCCTTTGATCTTTTCTACGGGGTCTGACGCTCAGTGGAACGAAAACTCACGTTAAGGGATTT
TGGTCATGAGATTATCAAAAAGGATCTTCACCTAGATCCTTTTAAATTAAAAATGAAGTTTTAAATCAAT
CTAAAGTATATATGAGTAAACTTGGTCTGACAGTTACCAATGCTTAATCAGTGAGGCACCTATCTCAGCG
ATCTGTCTATTTCGTTCATCCATAGTTGCCTGACTCCCCGTCGTGTAGATAACTACGATACGGGAGGGCT
TACCATCTGGCCCCAGTGCTGCAATGATACCGCGAGACCCACGCTCACCGGCTCCAGATTTATCAGCAAT
AAACCAGCCAGCCGGAAGGGCCGAGCGCAGAAGTGGTCCTGCAACTTTATCCGCCTCCATCCAGTCTATT
AATTGTTGCCGGGAAGCTAGAGTAAGTAGTTCGCCAGTTAATAGTTTGCGCAACGTTGTTGCCATTGCTA
CAGGCATCGTGGTGTCACGCTCGTCGTTTGGTATGGCTTCATTCAGCTCCGGTTCCCAACGATCAAGGCG
AGTTACATGATCCCCCATGTTGTGCAAAAAAGCGGTTAGCTCCTTCGGTCCTCCGATCGTTGTCAGAAGT
AAGTTGGCCGCAGTGTTATCACTCATGGTTATGGCAGCACTGCATAATTCTCTTACTGTCATGCCATCCG
TAAGATGCTTTTCTGTGACTGGTGAGTACTCAACCAAGTCATTCTGAGAATAGTGTATGCGGCGACCGAG
TTGCTCTTGCCCGGCGTCAATACGGGATAATACCGCGCCACATAGCAGAACTTTAAAAGTGCTCATCATT
GGAAAACGTTCTTCGGGGCGAAAACTCTCAAGGATCTTACCGCTGTTGAGATCCAGTTCGATGTAACCCA
CTCGTGCACCCAACTGATCTTCAGCATCTTTTACTTTCACCAGCGTTTCTGGGTGAGCAAAAACAGGAAG
GCAAAATGCCGCAAAAAAGGGAATAAGGGCGACACGGAAATGTTGAATACTCATACTCTTCCTTTTTCAA
TATTATTGAAGCATTTATCAGGGTTATTGTCTCATGAGCGGATACATATTTGAATGTATTTAGAAAAATA
AACAAATAGGGGTTCCGCGCACATTTCCCCGAAAAGTGCCACCTAAATTGTAAGCGTTAATATTTTGTTA
AAATTCGCGTTAAATTTTTGTTAAATCAGCTCATTTTTTAACCAATAGGCCGAAATCGGCAAAATCCCTT
ATAAATCAAAAGAATAGACCGAGATAGGGT
[37 nt withheld, positions 8151-8187]
AAAGAACGTGGACTCCAACGTCAAAGG
[49 nt withheld, positions 8215-8263]
T
[91 nt withheld, positions 8265-8355]
G
[124 nt withheld, positions 8357-8480]
CCCATTCGCCATTCAGGCTGCGCAACTGTTGGGAAGGGCGATCGGTGCGGGCCTCTTCGCTATTACGCCA
GCTGGCGAAAGGGGGATGTGCTGCAAGGCGATTAAGTTGGGTAACGCCAGGGTTTTCCCAGTCACGACGT
TGTAAAACGACGGCCAGTGAGCGCGCGTAATACGACTCACTATAGGGCGAATTGGGTACCAAATAGTAGG
AATTACCCACCTGTACAAGTGCTGAAAACTTGGATGAATAAGCCCGTTTGCCATTTTCTACTGCTATTTT
AAATCTTTTCTGTATTTGTCTGCATTTGTCTTTACCCTTGAATAAATGTTTTAGTTGTTTTTTTTCAATT
ATGACTGTGTTTAACAGACATTATTACAATAATATGTAATAGTAGTACACACTATTATTATGTAATAGTA
CTTGTTGACTGTATTTGAGAACTGGACCGAGTGAGTGTTACGTCACCCATTCAAAATGACTTACTTCTGG
CTCCAACAAAATGAAGTTAATTCAGTTGCCATTTTTCACTGTATGGACATCGCCGTGTTGGAGCTAGACG
TTGCCAATAAGCAAGAAAGAGCCGAGATGCGTCGAGTCTGAGTCACCGTTCCTATGGCAACCCCTCTAAC
CAATCAGAAGTAAGCTTGTTGGAAGTCCACAGCCTACCACTTGAAAGCGGGCTGCACAAAATCTGTCAAA
CGTTTTGAACGTTGGATGTGAGAGCACATACTTTTATTAAGGCATCTGGTTGGTCAGTTTATAATATCAA
CAACTTGGGCTACAGAAAAGAAAAGTTATTACAGAAATTATGATTAACAAGTACATGTTAAATAAAGATT
TTAATATGAATGCCACCACTGGAGCATTCATGCCATTTGGAGCTTCTTCCTGTTTGGATCACTAGAAGGA
GGAGGTCACTCATTACAGTTCTCATATACAGTCGTTGGTTGGTTGGTTGGTTGGTAGATTGATTGATTGA
TTGATTGATTGATTGATTGATTGATTGATTGATTGATTGATTGATTGATTGATTGATTGATTGGTAGTCA
AAATAAGAAATAATTTCCACAGATTCATTACAGAAATGATTAAATGCATACATAAAAAACTGGGGGGGGG
GGGGATACAACAACACACTTAAGTCACATTTGCCTACGTAAAGAAAAGTAAAGAAAATCAATAGCTATAT
TTTACATCTCCTTTTTTTGCTGTCTTTTAATTAGCCTTGTTTTGCTGTTATCTTGATTGAAACTGTAACT
TCTTCACCTGCTTCTTTTCTTTGTAGGTTTTGCCAGCCCAGAAACAGGCATGGCTGTGCAAGGCCAGAGC
ACCATGCACAATGCGCTGCATGTCTTCATGAACGGCTCAATGTCCTCAGTCCAGGGCTCAGCCAACGACC
CCATCTTCCTCCTTCACCATGCTTTCATTGACAGGTAACAAACACGTCATGACATTAGACTGCACAGTTT
TTGACAAAGTTCATACAATCTGTTGTTTATAGCTGCTACAATTAGTGAAGTTTGTGAATGTACTTGGATG
AGCAGCGAAAGATCAATTGAGATCAATTGTTAGAGTTTGGTTGCCCTGCAGAGCAAAGAACAAAAAATAA
TCTGGTGGCTTTACTGCGTGAGGTTATTATTGGTGGAATAGAAACACAAAACATAATTGCATTTATTTGT
TTAATTTTTTATCTTATCTTAACTTTCATCTTGCATATTTGTTTCTTACATCATTTCTAGCATCTTTGAG
CGCTGGCTAAGAACTCATCAGCCTCCCCGGTCCATCTACCCACGTACCAATGCACCAATTGGCCACAATG
ACGGCTACTACATGGTGCCATTCCTTCCTCTTTATAGGAATGGAGACTACCTCCTGTCCAACAATGCTCT
TGGATACGAGTACGCCTACCTGTTGGACCCAGGTCATTGCACAACACCAGAAATGCCCTCTGATCTGCAA
AAGACGTGAATATCTGTTCAGACACCCATATCCACTCTGTTCCACACAGGTCAGAGGTTTGTCCAGGAGT
TCTTGACAGAGGTGTAAAAAGTACTCAAAAATTTTACTCAAGTGAAAGTACAAGTACTTAGGGAAAATTT
TACTCAATTAAAAGTAAAAGTATCTGGCTAGAATCTTACTTGAGTAAAAGTAAAAAAGTACTCCATTAAA
ATTGTACTTGAGTATTAAGGAAGTAAAAGTAAAAGCAAGAAAGAAAACTAGAGATTCTTGTTTAAGCTTT
TAATCTCAAAAAACATTAAATGAAATGCATACAAGGTTTTATCCTGCTTTAGAACTGTTTGTATTTAATT
ATCAAACTATAAGACAGACAATCTAATGCCAGTACACGCTACTCAAAGTTGTAAAACCTCAGATTTAACT
TCAGTAGAAGCTGATTCTCAAAATTGTTAGTGTCAAGCCTAGCTCTTTTGGGGCTGAAAAGCAATCCTGC
AGTGCTGAAAAGCCTCTCACAGGCAGCCGATGCGGGAAGAGGTGTATTAGTCTTGATAGAGAGGCTGCAA
ATAGCAGGAAACGTGAGCAGAGACTCCCTGGTGTCTGAAACACAGGCCAGATGGGCCCTCGAGGATATC
Features (pLannotate 1.2.2; 25 found; start..end, strand, type, name):
      1..125     +  protein_bind   attR1: mutant version of attR; recombination site for the Gateway® LR reaction LR Clonase™
    150..180     +  promoter       lac UV5 promoter: E. coli lac promoter with an "up" mutation
    204..233     +  promoter       cat promoter (fragment): promoter of the E. coli cat gene encoding chloramphenicol acetyltransferase
    234..893     +  CDS            CmR: chloramphenicol acetyltransferase; cat; confers resistance to chloramphenicol
   1072..1230    +  CDS            ccdA (fragment): CCDA_ECO57 - Also known as H, letA. Experimental evidence at protein level: Swiss-Prot protein existence level 1. Antitoxin component of a type II toxin-antitoxin (TA) system which inhibits the post-segregational killing (PSK) of plasmid-free cells, also referred to as a plasmid addiction system. Binds to and blocks the activity of CcdB; will also remove bound CcdB protein from the CcdB-GyrA complex by forming a CcdA-CcdB complex, a process termed rejuvenation. Functions as a transcriptional corepressor for the ccdAB operon, repression also requires CcdB (By similarity). From Escherichia coli
   1235..1537    +  CDS            ccdB: CCDB_ECOLI - Also known as G, letB, letD. Experimental evidence at protein level: Swiss-Prot protein existence level 1. Toxic component of a type II toxin-antitoxin (TA) system, functioning in plasmid maintainence. Responsible for the post- segregational killing (PSK) of plasmid-free cells, also referred to as a plasmid addiction system. Half-life of over 2 hours. Cell killing by CcdB is accompanied by filamentation, defects in chromosome and plasmid segregation, defects in cell division, formation of anucleate cells, decreased DNA synthesis and plasmid loss. Interferes with the activity of DN
   1581..1705    -  protein_bind   attR2: mutant version of attR; recombination site for the Gateway® LR reaction LR Clonase™
   3475..3492    +  promoter       minP (fragment): minimal TATA-box promoter with low basal activity
   3561..4133    +  intron         β-globin intron: intron from rabbit β-globin gene
   4213..4932    +  CDS            EGFP: the original enhanced GFP (Yang et al., 1996) mammalian codon-optimized
   4933..4957    -  misc_feature   MCS (fragment): pBluescript multiple cloning site
   4977..5111    -  polyA_signal   SV40 poly(A) signal: SV40 polyadenylation signal
   5134..5217    -  CDS            large T antigen (fragment): large T antigen from SV40 (simian virus 40)
   5781..5821    -  misc_feature   MCS (fragment): pBluescript multiple cloning site
   5834..5852    -  promoter       T3 promoter: promoter for bacteriophage T3 RNA polymerase
   5895..5917    -  protein_bind   lac operator (fragment): The lac repressor binds to the lac operator to inhibit transcription in E. coli. This inhibition can be relieved by adding lactose or isopropyl-β-D-thiogalactopyranoside (IPTG). lac repressor encoded by lacI
   5921..5951    -  promoter       lac promoter: promoter for the E. coli lac operon
   5966..5987    -  protein_bind   CAP binding site: CAP binding activates transcription in the presence of cAMP. E. coli catabolite activator protein
   6000..6092    -  CDS            lacI (fragment): lac repressor; lacI; The lac repressor binds to the lac operator to inhibit transcription in E. coli. This inhibition can be relieved by adding lactose or isopropyl-β-D-thiogalactopyranoside (IPTG).
   6275..6863    -  rep_origin     ori: high-copy-number ColE1/pMB1/pBR322/pUC origin of replication
   7034..7894    -  CDS            AmpR: β-lactamase; bla; confers resistance to ampicillin, carbenicillin, and related antibiotics
   7895..7999    -  promoter       AmpR promoter: bla
   8052..8480    -  rep_origin     f1 ori (sequence partly withheld): f1 bacteriophage origin of replication; arrow indicates direction of (+) strand synthesis
   8485..8640    -  CDS            lacZα (fragment): LacZα fragment of β-galactosidase; lacZ fragment
   8648..8666    +  promoter       T7 promoter: promoter for bacteriophage T7 RNA polymerase
