[The description below was written by a language model from this plasmid's Addgene catalogue record and pLannotate feature annotations shown in this document.]
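Description:
E1b-GFP-Tol2-Gateway dre SE-zic2a R is a Tol2 transposon-based enhancer reporter plasmid of about 11.1 kb, built to test one region of the zebrafish (Danio rerio) zic2a super-enhancer for regulatory activity. The backbone is the E1b-GFP-Tol2-Gateway enhancer-assay vector, which sits on a pBluescript-type framework. It has a high-copy ColE1/pUC origin, an f1 origin, ampicillin resistance, and flanking T3 and T7 promoters with lac/lacZα remnants.

The reporter unit consists of a minimal TATA-box promoter (annotated as a minP fragment, corresponding to the E1b minimal promoter in the vector name), a rabbit β-globin intron, EGFP and an SV40 polyadenylation signal. Because the minimal promoter has low basal activity, GFP expression is expected to depend on enhancer activity in the adjacent test DNA. The 1,741 bp zic2a super-enhancer segment was inserted by Gibson cloning rather than by Gateway recombination. It is not annotated in the feature table, but the unannotated stretch between attR2 and the minimal promoter is about the right size and position to hold it.

The Gateway destination cassette remains intact, with attR1, chloramphenicol resistance, ccdB with a partial ccdA, and attR2. This explains the dual chloramphenicol and ampicillin selection and the need for a ccdB-tolerant bacterial strain. The Tol2 arms implied by the backbone name are also not annotated. In vectors of this type they allow transposase-mediated integration of the reporter into the zebrafish genome, so that GFP patterns can be scored in embryos. The record does not explain the "R" suffix in the name.
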