Addgene plasmid #89387: E1b-GFP-Tol2-Gateway dre SE-zic2a R
Purpose: Vector for reporter assay of one zebrafish super-enhancer region
Depositing lab: Alena Shkumatava. Depositing organization: Institut Curie. Publication: Comparative analyses of super-enhancers reveal conserved elements in vertebrate genomes. Perez-Rico YA, Boeva V, Mallory AC, Bitetti A, Majello S, Barillot E, Shkumatava A. Genome Res. 2017 Feb;27(2):259-268. doi: 10.1101/gr.203679.115. Epub 2016 Dec 13. PubMed 27965291.
Backbone
  Vector backbone: E1b-GFP-Tol2-Gateway
  Backbone manufacturer: Nadav Ahituv lab
  Total vector size (bp): 11068
  Modifications to backbone: Insertion of super-enhancer region
Growth in bacteria
  Bacterial resistance: Chloramphenicol and Ampicillin, 25 & 100 μg/mL
  Growth temperature: 37°C
  Growth strain: ccdB Survival
  Copy number: High Copy
Gene/Insert
  Gene/Insert name: zic2a (alt name: super-enhancer zic2a)
  Species: D. rerio (zebrafish)
  Insert size (bp): 1741
  Entrez Gene: zic2a (a.k.a. cb851, fb26a03, wu:fb26a03, zic2, zic2.1)
  Cloning method: Gibson Cloning
  Sequencing primers: 5′ GATTTCCAAAGTATCAAGTGACACA; 3′ GACCTCAAACAGGAATCTGGAC
Terms and licenses: Academic/Nonprofit Terms; Industry Terms: Not Available to Industry
How to cite: E1b-GFP-Tol2-Gateway dre SE-zic2a R was a gift from Alena Shkumatava (Addgene plasmid # 89387 ; http://n2t.net/addgene:89387 ; RRID:Addgene_89387)
